Addgene plasmid #85844: hSyn ArcLightCo (Q239)-T2A-nls-mCherry
Purpose: Genetically encoded voltage sensor ArcLight- codon optimized
Depositing lab: Vincent Pieribone. Depositing organization: John B. Pierce Laboratory. Publication: Directed evolution of key residues in fluorescent protein inverses the polarity of voltage sensitivity in the genetically-encoded indicator ArcLight. Platisa J, Vasan G, Yang A, Pieribone VA. ACS Chem Neurosci. 2017 Jan 3. doi: 10.1021/acschemneuro.6b00234. PubMed 28045247.
Backbone
  Vector backbone: pCS2+ hSyn1
  Backbone size w/o insert (bp): 4372
  Total vector size (bp): 5833
  Modifications to backbone: a hygromysin resistance gene was inserted to facilitate selection for stably transfected cells.
  Vector type: Mammalian Expression
  Selectable markers: Hygromycin
Growth in bacteria
  Bacterial resistance: Ampicillin, 100 μg/mL
  Growth temperature: 37°C
  Growth strain: DH5alpha
  Copy number: High Copy
Gene/Insert
  Gene/Insert name: ArcLightCo-Q239 (alt names: ArcLight; CiVSP; Super Ecliptic pHluorin)
  Species: Ciona intestinalis
  Insert size (bp): 1461
  Mutation: Ci-VSP contains R217Q mutation; super ecliptic pHluorin contains A227D mutation. The A227D mutation increases the fluorescence response magnitude. We replaced residues 71-91 within CiVSD with an amino acid sequence (KSRITSEGEYIPLDQIDINV) from the Kir2.1 channel Golgi-to-plasma membrane trafficking signal. The Kir 2.1 channel ER export signal sequence (FCYENEV) was added to C-terminus of super ecliptic pHluorin. The sequence is codon optimized using mammalian codon preference.
  GenBank ID: AB183035 AY533296
  Promoter: hSyn1
  Tag / fusion protein: mCherry (C terminal on insert)
  Cloning method: Restriction Enzyme; 5′ cloning site KpnI (not destroyed); 3′ cloning site SphI (not destroyed)
  Sequencing primers: 5′ AGTCGTGTCGTGCCTGAGAG; 3′ ccttgagcatctgacttctggcta
Resource information
  A portion of this plasmid was derived from a plasmid made by: Dr. Atsushi Miyawaki, Laboratory for Cell Function Dynamics, Brain Science Institute, RIKEN, 2-1 Hirosawa, Saitama 351-0198, Japan.
Terms and licenses: Academic/Nonprofit Terms; Industry Terms: Not Available to Industry
Depositor comments: A portion of this plasmid was derived from a plasmid made by Dr. Atsushi Miyawaki, Laboratory for Cell Function Dynamics, Brain Science Institute, RIKEN, 2-1 Hirosawa, Saitama 351-0198, Japan.
How to cite: hSyn ArcLightCo (Q239)-T2A-nls-mCherry was a gift from Vincent Pieribone (Addgene plasmid # 85844 ; http://n2t.net/addgene:85844 ; RRID:Addgene_85844)
