[The description below was written by a language model from this plasmid's Addgene catalogue record, the feature table of its GenBank file and pLannotate feature annotations shown in this document.]
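Description:
hSyn ArcLightCo (Q239)-T2A-nls-mCherry is a mammalian expression plasmid of about 5.8 kb, built on a pCS2+ derivative carrying the human synapsin I (hSyn1) promoter, which restricts expression largely to neurons. It is maintained in E. coli through a high-copy ColE1/pUC origin and an ampicillin resistance gene. The catalogue entry lists hygromycin as a mammalian selectable marker and says a hygromycin resistance gene was added to the backbone for stable cell selection. However, neither feature table annotates such a gene. Both show the SV40 early promoter/origin followed almost immediately by the SV40 poly(A) signal, so the presence of that marker in this construct is not supported by the annotated sequence.

The payload is a mammalian codon-optimized version of the genetically encoded voltage indicator ArcLight. It fuses the voltage-sensing domain of the Ciona intestinalis voltage-sensitive phosphatase (carrying R217Q) to super ecliptic pHluorin bearing A227D, a mutation that enlarges the fluorescence response to membrane potential changes. To improve surface delivery, residues 71–91 of the voltage-sensing domain were replaced with the Kir2.1 Golgi-to-plasma membrane trafficking signal, detected in the annotation as a KCNJ2 fragment. The Kir2.1 ER export signal was also appended to the C-terminus of pHluorin.

Downstream, a T2A peptide separates the sensor from mCherry carrying an SV40 nuclear localization signal, so a single transcript yields membrane-targeted ArcLight plus an independent red nuclear marker that identifies expressing cells. A rabbit β-globin polyadenylation signal terminates the transcript. The construct is suited to optical recording of electrical activity in transfected neurons.
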