LOCUS       Exported 5833 bp ds-DNA circular SYN 12-MAY-2021
DEFINITION  Genetically encoded voltage sensor ArcLight- codon optimized.
ACCESSION   .
VERSION     .
KEYWORDS    hSyn ArcLightCo (Q239)-T2A-nls-mCherry
SOURCE      synthetic DNA construct
  ORGANISM  synthetic DNA construct
REFERENCE   1 (bases 1 to 5833)
  AUTHORS   Platisa J, Vasan G, Yang A, Pieribone VA
  TITLE     Directed evolution of key residues in fluorescent protein inverses
            the polarity of voltage sensitivity in the genetically-encoded
            indicator ArcLight.
  JOURNAL   ACS Chem Neurosci. 2017 Jan 3. doi: 10.1021/acschemneuro.6b00234.
  PUBMED    28045247
REFERENCE   2 (bases 1 to 5833)
  AUTHORS   .
  TITLE     Direct Submission
  JOURNAL   Exported May 12, 2021 from SnapGene Server 1.1.58
            http://www.snapgene.com
FEATURES             Location/Qualifiers
     source          1..5833
                     /organism="synthetic DNA construct"
                     /mol_type="other DNA"
     promoter        27..474
                     /label=hSyn promoter
                     /note="human synapsin I promoter; confers neuron-specific
                     expression (Kugler et al., 2003)"
     CDS             1963..2016
                     /codon_start=1
                     /product="2A peptide from Thosea asigna virus capsid
                     protein"
                     /label=T2A
                     /note="Eukaryotic ribosomes fail to insert a peptide bond
                     between the Gly and Pro residues, yielding separate
                     polypeptides."
                     /translation="EGRGSLLTCGDVEENPGP"
     CDS             2038..2058
                     /codon_start=1
                     /product="nuclear localization signal of SV40 (simian virus
                     40) large T antigen"
                     /label=SV40 NLS
                     /translation="PKKKRKV"
     CDS             2059..2766
                     /codon_start=1
                     /product="monomeric derivative of DsRed fluorescent protein
                     (Shaner et al., 2004)"
                     /label=mCherry
                     /note="mammalian codon-optimized"
                     /translation="VSKGEEDNMAIIKEFMRFKVHMEGSVNGHEFEIEGEGEGRPYEGT
                     QTAKLKVTKGGPLPFAWDILSPQFMYGSKAYVKHPADIPDYLKLSFPEGFKWERVMNFE
                     DGGVVTVTQDSSLQDGEFIYKVKLRGTNFPSDGPVMQKKTMGWEASSERMYPEDGALKG
                     EIKQRLKLKDGGHYDAEVKTTYKAKKPVQLPGAYNVNIKLDITSHNEDYTIVEQYERAE
                     GRHSTGGMDELYK"
     primer_bind     complement(2201..2219)
                     /label=mCherry-R
                     /note="mCherry, reverse primer"
     primer_bind     2469..2488
                     /label=mCherry-F
                     /note="mCherry, forward primer"
     primer_bind     2663..2686
                     /label=DsRed1-C
                     /note="DsRed1, forward primer"
     primer_bind     complement(2856..2875)
                     /label=Bglob-pA-R
                     /note="Rabbit beta-globin polyA region, reverse primer"
     polyA_signal    2921..2976
                     /label=-beta-globin poly(A) signal
                     /note="rabbit beta-globin polyadenylation signal (Gil and
                     Proudfoot, 1987)"
     primer_bind     complement(2975..2994)
                     /label=rbglobpA-R
                     /note="Rabbit beta-globin polyA, reverse primer. Also
                     called rb-glob-pA-term-R"
     primer_bind     complement(3335..3351)
                     /label=M13 rev
                     /note="common sequencing primer, one of multiple similar
                     variants"
     primer_bind     complement(3335..3351)
                     /label=M13 Reverse
                     /note="In lacZ gene. Also called M13-rev"
     primer_bind     complement(3348..3370)
                     /label=M13/pUC Reverse
                     /note="In lacZ gene"
     protein_bind    3359..3375
                     /label=lac operator
                     /bound_moiety="lac repressor encoded by lacI"
                     /note="The lac repressor binds to the lac operator to
                     inhibit transcription in E. coli. This inhibition can be
                     relieved by adding lactose or
                     isopropyl-beta-D-thiogalactopyranoside (IPTG)."
     promoter        complement(3383..3413)
                     /label=lac promoter
                     /note="promoter for the E. coli lac operon"
     protein_bind    3428..3449
                     /label=CAP binding site
                     /bound_moiety="E. coli catabolite activator protein"
                     /note="CAP binding activates transcription in the presence
                     of cAMP."
     promoter        3508..3703
                     /label=SV40 promoter
                     /note="SV40 early promoter"
     rep_origin      3554..3689
                     /label=SV40 ori
                     /note="SV40 origin of replication"
     primer_bind     3616..3635
                     /label=SV40pro-F
                     /note="SV40 promoter/origin, forward primer"
     polyA_signal    3709..3843
                     /label=SV40 poly(A) signal
                     /note="SV40 polyadenylation signal"
     primer_bind     complement(3746..3765)
                     /label=SV40pA-R
                     /note="SV40 polyA, reverse primer"
     primer_bind     3800..3819
                     /label=EBV-rev
                     /note="SV40 polyA terminator, reverse primer"
     primer_bind     complement(3911..3928)
                     /label=L4440
                     /note="L4440 vector, forward primer"
     rep_origin      complement(4082..4670)
                     /direction=LEFT
                     /label=ori
                     /note="high-copy-number ColE1/pMB1/pBR322/pUC origin of
                     replication"
     primer_bind     complement(4162..4181)
                     /label=pBR322ori-F
                     /note="pBR322 origin, forward primer"
     CDS             complement(4841..5701)
                     /codon_start=1
                     /gene="bla"
                     /product="beta-lactamase"
                     /label=AmpR
                     /note="confers resistance to ampicillin, carbenicillin, and
                     related antibiotics"
                     /translation="MSIQHFRVALIPFFAAFCLPVFAHPETLVKVKDAEDQLGARVGYI
                     ELDLNSGKILESFRPEERFPMMSTFKVLLCGAVLSRIDAGQEQLGRRIHYSQNDLVEYS
                     PVTEKHLTDGMTVRELCSAAITMSDNTAANLLLTTIGGPKELTAFLHNMGDHVTRLDRW
                     EPELNEAIPNDERDTTMPVAMATTLRKLLTGELLTLASRQQLIDWMEADKVAGPLLRSA
                     LPAGWFIADKSGAGERGSRGIIAALGPDGKPSRIVVIYTTGSQATMDERNRQIAEIGAS
                     LIKHW"
     primer_bind     5464..5483
                     /label=Amp-R
                     /note="Ampicillin resistance gene, reverse primer"
     promoter        complement(5702..5806)
                     /gene="bla"
                     /label=AmpR promoter
ORIGIN
        1 gtcgactgca gagggccctg cgtatgagtg caagtgggtt ttaggaccag gatgaggcgg
       61 ggtgggggtg cctacctgac gaccgacccc gacccactgg acaagcaccc aacccccatt
      121 ccccaaattg cgcatcccct atcagagagg gggaggggaa acaggatgcg gcgaggcgcg
      181 tgcgcactgc cagcttcagc accgcggaca gtgccttcgc ccccgcctgg cggcgcgcgc
      241 caccgccgcc tcagcactga aggcgcgctg acgtcactcg ccggtccccc gcaaactccc
      301 cttcccggcc accttggtcg cgtccgcgcc gccgccggcc cagccggacc gcaccacgcg
      361 aggcgcgaga taggggggca cgggcgcgac catctgcgct gcggcgccgg cgactcagcg
      421 ctgcctcagt ctgcggtggg cagcggagga gtcgtgtcgt gcctgagagc gcagaccggt
      481 accaccatgg aaggttttga cgggtcagac tttagccctc ctgccgatct cgtgggtgtg
      541 gacggtgctg tgatgcggaa cgtggtggac gtgacaatca acggcgacgt gactgcacca
      601 cctaaggcag ctcctagaaa atctgagagt gtgaagaaag tccactggaa cgacgtggat
      661 cagggaccaa gcgagaagcc cgaaacaaga caggagaaga gcaggatcac cagcgagggc
      721 gagtacatcc ccctggacca gatcgacatc aacgtggacg acgggaggat ggaaattcct
      781 accacaggag tgggtagagt ccagtttagg gtgagagctg tcatcgacca tctgggaatg
      841 cgggtgttcg gcgtctttct catcttcctg gacatcattc tgatgatcat tgatctgagt
      901 ctccctggga agtcagagag ctcccagagc ttctacgacg gcatggcact ggccctcagc
      961 tgctacttca tgctggatct cggcctgagg atcttcgcat acggacccaa gaacttcttt
     1021 accaatcctt gggaggtggc cgacggactg atcattgtgg tcacttttgt ggtcaccatt
     1081 ttctacacag tgctggacga gtacgtgcag gagacaggag cagacggact cggacagctg
     1141 gtggtcctcg ctcgactgct ccgagtggtc cgactggcaa ggatctttta ctcccaccag
     1201 caggggaatt caatgtctaa aggggaggaa ctgttcactg gtgtggtccc cattctggtg
     1261 gagctcgacg gcgacgtgaa cggccataag ttttcagtga gcggggaggg tgaaggcgac
     1321 gctacttacg gaaagctcac cctgaaattc atctgcacta ccgggaagct gccagtgcct
     1381 tggcctaccc tggtcacaac tctcacatac ggcgtgcagt gtttcagtcg ctatcctgac
     1441 catatgaagc gacacgattt ctttaaatct gctatgccag agggctacgt gcaggaacgg
     1501 accatcttct ttaaggacga cggcaattat aaaactcgcg cagaggtgaa gtttgaaggc
     1561 gacaccctgg tcaaccgaat cgagctcaag ggaattgact tcaaagaaga cggaaatatc
     1621 ctggggcaca agctcgagta caactataac gaccatcagg tgtacatcat ggccgataag
     1681 cagaaaaacg gcattaaggc taacttcaag atccgccaca acattgaaga cggcggagtg
     1741 cagctggccg atcattacca gcagaacaca ccaatcggag acgggcctgt cctgctccca
     1801 gataatcact atctgttcac cacatccact ctgtctaagg accccaacga gaaaagagat
     1861 catatggtgc tgctggagtt tgtcactgcc gacgggatta cccacggaat ggacgagctg
     1921 tataagttct gctacgagaa cgaggtggca tgcggaagcg gagaaggacg gggtagtctg
     1981 ctgacatgcg gcgacgtaga agagaatcct ggtcccgccc cggggtcgac catggtgccc
     2041 aagaagaaga ggaaagtcgt gagcaagggc gaggaggaca acatggccat catcaaggag
     2101 ttcatgcgct tcaaggtgca catggagggc tccgtgaacg gccacgagtt cgagatcgag
     2161 ggcgagggcg agggccgccc ctacgagggc acccagaccg ccaagctgaa ggtgaccaag
     2221 ggcggccccc tgcccttcgc ctgggacatc ctgtcccctc agttcatgta cggctccaag
     2281 gcctacgtga agcaccccgc cgacatcccc gactacttga agctgtcctt ccccgagggc
     2341 ttcaagtggg agcgcgtgat gaacttcgag gacggcggcg tggtgaccgt gacccaggac
     2401 tcctccctgc aggacggcga gttcatctac aaggtgaagc tgcgcggcac caacttcccc
     2461 tccgacggcc ccgtaatgca gaagaagacc atgggctggg aggcctcctc cgagcggatg
     2521 taccccgagg acggcgccct gaagggcgag atcaagcaga ggctgaagct gaaggacggc
     2581 ggccactacg acgccgaggt caagaccacc tacaaggcca agaagcccgt gcagctgccc
     2641 ggcgcctaca acgtcaacat caagctggac atcacctccc acaacgagga ctacaccatc
     2701 gtggaacagt acgagcgcgc cgagggccgc cactccaccg gcggcatgga cgagctgtac
     2761 aagtaagcta gcggccgcac tcctcaggtg caggctgcct atcagaaggt ggtggctggt
     2821 gtggccaatg ccctggctca caaataccac tgagatcttt ttccctctgc caaaaattat
     2881 ggggacatca tgaagcccct tgagcatctg acttctggct aataaaggaa atttattttc
     2941 attgcaatag tgtgttggaa ttttttgtgt ctctcactcg gaaggacata tgggagggca
     3001 aatcatttaa aacatcagaa tgagtatttg gtttagagtt tggcaacata tgccatatgc
     3061 tggctgccat gaacaaaggt ggctataaag aggtcatcag tatatgaaac agccccctgc
     3121 tgtccattcc ttattccata gaaaagcctt gacttgaggt tagatttttt ttatattttg
     3181 ttttgtgtta tttttttctt taacatccct aaaattttcc ttacatgttt tactagccag
     3241 atttttcctc ctctcctgac tactcccagt catagctgtc cctcttctct tatgaagatc
     3301 cctcgacctg cagcccaagc ttggcgtaat catggtcata gctgtttcct gtgtgaaatt
     3361 gttatccgct cacaattcca cacaacatac gagccggaag cataaagtgt aaagcctggg
     3421 gtgcctaatg agtgagctaa ctcacattaa ttgcgttgcg ctcactgccc gctttccagt
     3481 cgggaaacct gtcgtgccag cggatccgca tctcaattag tcagcaacca tagtcccgcc
     3541 cctaactccg cccatcccgc ccctaactcc gcccagttcc gcccattctc cgccccatgg
     3601 ctgactaatt ttttttattt atgcagaggc cgaggccgcc tcggcctctg agctattcca
     3661 gaagtagtga ggaggctttt ttggaggcct aggcttttgc aaaaagctaa cttgtttatt
     3721 gcagcttata atggttacaa ataaagcaat agcatcacaa atttcacaaa taaagcattt
     3781 ttttcactgc attctagttg tggtttgtcc aaactcatca atgtatctta tcatgtctgg
     3841 atccgctgca ttaatgaatc ggccaacgcg cggggagagg cggtttgcgt attgggcgct
     3901 cttccgcttc ctcgctcact gactcgctgc gctcggtcgt tcggctgcgg cgagcggtat
     3961 cagctcactc aaaggcggta atacggttat ccacagaatc aggggataac gcaggaaaga
     4021 acatgtgagc aaaaggccag caaaaggcca ggaaccgtaa aaaggccgcg ttgctggcgt
     4081 ttttccatag gctccgcccc cctgacgagc atcacaaaaa tcgacgctca agtcagaggt
     4141 ggcgaaaccc gacaggacta taaagatacc aggcgtttcc ccctggaagc tccctcgtgc
     4201 gctctcctgt tccgaccctg ccgcttaccg gatacctgtc cgcctttctc ccttcgggaa
     4261 gcgtggcgct ttctcaatgc tcacgctgta ggtatctcag ttcggtgtag gtcgttcgct
     4321 ccaagctggg ctgtgtgcac gaaccccccg ttcagcccga ccgctgcgcc ttatccggta
     4381 actatcgtct tgagtccaac ccggtaagac acgacttatc gccactggca gcagccactg
     4441 gtaacaggat tagcagagcg aggtatgtag gcggtgctac agagttcttg aagtggtggc
     4501 ctaactacgg ctacactaga aggacagtat ttggtatctg cgctctgctg aagccagtta
     4561 ccttcggaaa aagagttggt agctcttgat ccggcaaaca aaccaccgct ggtagcggtg
     4621 gtttttttgt ttgcaagcag cagattacgc gcagaaaaaa aggatctcaa gaagatcctt
     4681 tgatcttttc tacggggtct gacgctcagt ggaacgaaaa ctcacgttaa gggattttgg
     4741 tcatgagatt atcaaaaagg atcttcacct agatcctttt aaattaaaaa tgaagtttta
     4801 aatcaatcta aagtatatat gagtaaactt ggtctgacag ttaccaatgc ttaatcagtg
     4861 aggcacctat ctcagcgatc tgtctatttc gttcatccat agttgcctga ctccccgtcg
     4921 tgtagataac tacgatacgg gagggcttac catctggccc cagtgctgca atgataccgc
     4981 gagacccacg ctcaccggct ccagatttat cagcaataaa ccagccagcc ggaagggccg
     5041 agcgcagaag tggtcctgca actttatccg cctccatcca gtctattaat tgttgccggg
     5101 aagctagagt aagtagttcg ccagttaata gtttgcgcaa cgttgttgcc attgctacag
     5161 gcatcgtggt gtcacgctcg tcgtttggta tggcttcatt cagctccggt tcccaacgat
     5221 caaggcgagt tacatgatcc cccatgttgt gcaaaaaagc ggttagctcc ttcggtcctc
     5281 cgatcgttgt cagaagtaag ttggccgcag tgttatcact catggttatg gcagcactgc
     5341 ataattctct tactgtcatg ccatccgtaa gatgcttttc tgtgactggt gagtactcaa
     5401 ccaagtcatt ctgagaatag tgtatgcggc gaccgagttg ctcttgcccg gcgtcaatac
     5461 gggataatac cgcgccacat agcagaactt taaaagtgct catcattgga aaacgttctt
     5521 cggggcgaaa actctcaagg atcttaccgc tgttgagatc cagttcgatg taacccactc
     5581 gtgcacccaa ctgatcttca gcatctttta ctttcaccag cgtttctggg tgagcaaaaa
     5641 caggaaggca aaatgccgca aaaaagggaa taagggcgac acggaaatgt tgaatactca
     5701 tactcttcct ttttcaatat tattgaagca tttatcaggg ttattgtctc atgagcggat
     5761 acatatttga atgtatttag aaaaataaac aaataggggt tccgcgcaca tttccccgaa
     5821 aagtgccacc tgg
//
