Features (pLannotate 1.2.2; 17 found; start..end, strand, type, name):
     92..108     -  protein_bind   lac operator: The lac repressor binds to the lac operator to inhibit transcription in E. coli. This inhibition can be relieved by adding lactose or isopropyl-β-D-thiogalactopyranoside (IPTG). lac repressor encoded by lacI
    116..146     -  promoter       lac promoter: promoter for the E. coli lac operon
    161..182     -  protein_bind   CAP binding site: CAP binding activates transcription in the presence of cAMP. E. coli catabolite activator protein
    195..234     -  CDS            lacI (fragment): lac repressor; lacI; The lac repressor binds to the lac operator to inhibit transcription in E. coli. This inhibition can be relieved by adding lactose or isopropyl-β-D-thiogalactopyranoside (IPTG).
    241..263     +  promoter       SV40 promoter (fragment): SV40 enhancer and early promoter
    287..422     +  rep_origin     SV40 ori: SV40 origin of replication
    442..576     +  polyA_signal   SV40 poly(A) signal: SV40 polyadenylation signal
    578..632     -  CDS            lacI (fragment): lac repressor; lacI; The lac repressor binds to the lac operator to inhibit transcription in E. coli. This inhibition can be relieved by adding lactose or isopropyl-β-D-thiogalactopyranoside (IPTG).
    815..1403    -  rep_origin     ori: high-copy-number ColE1/pMB1/pBR322/pUC origin of replication
   1574..2434    -  CDS            AmpR: β-lactamase; bla; confers resistance to ampicillin, carbenicillin, and related antibiotics
   2435..2539    -  promoter       AmpR promoter: bla
   2593..3040    +  promoter       hSyn promoter: human synapsin I promoter; confers neuron-specific expression (Kügler et al., 2003)
   3263..3322    +  CDS            KCNJ2 (fragment): KCNJ2_HUMAN - Also known as IRK1. Experimental evidence at protein level: Swiss-Prot protein existence level 1. Probably participates in establishing action potential waveform and excitability of neuronal and muscle tissues. Inward rectifier potassium channels are characterized by a greater tendency to allow potassium to flow into the cell rather than out of it. Their voltage dependence is regulated by the concentration of extracellular potassium; as external potassium is raised, the voltage range of the channel opening shifts to more positive voltages. The inward rectification is mainly due t
   3779..4492    +  CDS            pHluorin, ecliptic: pHluorin, ecliptic is a multistate long stokes shift fluorescent protein published in 1998, derived from Aequorea victoria.
   4625..5329    +  CDS            mCherry: mCherry is a basic (constitutively fluorescent) red fluorescent protein published in 2004, derived from Discosoma sp.. It is reported to be a very rapidly-maturing monomer with low acid sensitivity.
   5345..5416    +  CDS            HBB (fragment): HBB_PONPY - Experimental evidence at transcript level: Swiss-Prot protein existence level 2. Involved in oxygen transport from the lung to the various peripheral tissues. From Pongo pygmaeus (Bornean orangutan).
   5487..5542    +  polyA_signal   β-globin poly(A) signal: rabbit β-globin polyadenylation signal (Gil and Proudfoot, 1987)
>Addgene plasmid #85844 | hSyn ArcLightCo (Q239)-T2A-nls-mCherry | addgene full sequence | sequence record 170992 | Addgene NGS Result
AGTCATAGCTGTCCCTCTTCTCTTATGGAGATCCCTCGACCTGCAGCCCAAGCTTGGCGTAATCATGGTC
ATAGCTGTTTCCTGTGTGAAATTGTTATCCGCTCACAATTCCACACAACATACGAGCCGGAAGCATAAAG
TGTAAAGCCTGGGGTGCCTAATGAGTGAGCTAACTCACATTAATTGCGTTGCGCTCACTGCCCGCTTTCC
AGTCGGGAAACCTGTCGTGCCAGCGGATCCGCATCTCAATTAGTCAGCAACCATAGTCCCGCCCCTAACT
CCGCCCATCCCGCCCCTAACTCCGCCCAGTTCCGCCCATTCTCCGCCCCATGGCTGACTAATTTTTTTTA
TTTATGCAGAGGCCGAGGCCGCCTCGGCCTCTGAGCTATTCCAGAAGTAGTGAGGAGGCTTTTTTGGAGG
CCTAGGCTTTTGCAAAAAGCTAACTTGTTTATTGCAGCTTATAATGGTTACAAATAAAGCAATAGCATCA
CAAATTTCACAAATAAAGCATTTTTTTCACTGCATTCTAGTTGTGGTTTGTCCAAACTCATCAATGTATC
TTATCATGTCTGGATCCGCTGCATTAATGAATCGGCCAACGCGCGGGGAGAGGCGGTTTGCGTATTGGGC
GCTCTTCCGCTTCCTCGCTCACTGACTCGCTGCGCTCGGTCGTTCGGCTGCGGCGAGCGGTATCAGCTCA
CTCAAAGGCGGTAATACGGTTATCCACAGAATCAGGGGATAACGCAGGAAAGAACATGTGAGCAAAAGGC
CAGCAAAAGGCCAGGAACCGTAAAAAGGCCGCGTTGCTGGCGTTTTTCCATAGGCTCCGCCCCCCTGACG
AGCATCACAAAAATCGACGCTCAAGTCAGAGGTGGCGAAACCCGACAGGACTATAAAGATACCAGGCGTT
TCCCCCTGGAAGCTCCCTCGTGCGCTCTCCTGTTCCGACCCTGCCGCTTACCGGATACCTGTCCGCCTTT
CTCCCTTCGGGAAGCGTGGCGCTTTCTCATAGCTCACGCTGTAGGTATCTCAGTTCGGTGTAGGTCGTTC
GCTCCAAGCTGGGCTGTGTGCACGAACCCCCCGTTCAGCCCGACCGCTGCGCCTTATCCGGTAACTATCG
TCTTGAGTCCAACCCGGTAAGACACGACTTATCGCCACTGGCAGCAGCCACTGGTAACAGGATTAGCAGA
GCGAGGTATGTAGGCGGTGCTACAGAGTTCTTGAAGTGGTGGCCTAACTACGGCTACACTAGAAGAACAG
TATTTGGTATCTGCGCTCTGCTGAAGCCAGTTACCTTCGGAAAAAGAGTTGGTAGCTCTTGATCCGGCAA
ACAAACCACCGCTGGTAGCGGTGGTTTTTTTGTTTGCAAGCAGCAGATTACGCGCAGAAAAAAAGGATCT
CAAGAAGATCCTTTGATCTTTTCTACGGGGTCTGACGCTCAGTGGAACGAAAACTCACGTTAAGGGATTT
TGGTCATGAGATTATCAAAAAGGATCTTCACCTAGATCCTTTTAAATTAAAAATGAAGTTTTAAATCAAT
CTAAAGTATATATGAGTAAACTTGGTCTGACAGTTACCAATGCTTAATCAGTGAGGCACCTATCTCAGCG
ATCTGTCTATTTCGTTCATCCATAGTTGCCTGACTCCCCGTCGTGTAGATAACTACGATACGGGAGGGCT
TACCATCTGGCCCCAGTGCTGCAATGATACCGCGAGACCCACGCTCACCGGCTCCAGATTTATCAGCAAT
AAACCAGCCAGCCGGAAGGGCCGAGCGCAGAAGTGGTCCTGCAACTTTATCCGCCTCCATCCAGTCTATT
AATTGTTGCCGGGAAGCTAGAGTAAGTAGTTCGCCAGTTAATAGTTTGCGCAACGTTGTTGCCATTGCTA
CAGGCATCGTGGTGTCACGCTCGTCGTTTGGTATGGCTTCATTCAGCTCCGGTTCCCAACGATCAAGGCG
AGTTACATGATCCCCCATGTTGTGCAAAAAAGCGGTTAGCTCCTTCGGTCCTCCGATCGTTGTCAGAAGT
AAGTTGGCCGCAGTGTTATCACTCATGGTTATGGCAGCACTGCATAATTCTCTTACTGTCATGCCATCCG
TAAGATGCTTTTCTGTGACTGGTGAGTACTCAACCAAGTCATTCTGAGAATAGTGTATGCGGCGACCGAG
TTGCTCTTGCCCGGCGTCAATACGGGATAATACCGCGCCACATAGCAGAACTTTAAAAGTGCTCATCATT
GGAAAACGTTCTTCGGGGCGAAAACTCTCAAGGATCTTACCGCTGTTGAGATCCAGTTCGATGTAACCCA
CTCGTGCACCCAACTGATCTTCAGCATCTTTTACTTTCACCAGCGTTTCTGGGTGAGCAAAAACAGGAAG
GCAAAATGCCGCAAAAAAGGGAATAAGGGCGACACGGAAATGTTGAATACTCATACTCTTCCTTTTTCAA
TATTATTGAAGCATTTATCAGGGTTATTGTCTCATGAGCGGATACATATTTGAATGTATTTAGAAAAATA
AACAAATAGGGGTTCCGCGCACATTTCCCCGAAAAGTGCCACCTGGGTCGACTGCAGAGGGCCCTGCGTA
TGAGTGCAAGTGGGTTTTAGGACCAGGATGAGGCGGGGTGGGGGTGCCTACCTGACGACCGACCCCGACC
CACTGGACAAGCACCCAACCCCCATTCCCCAAATTGCGCATCCCCTATCAGAGAGGGGGAGGGGAAACAG
GATGCGGCGAGGCGCGTGCGCACTGCCAGCTTCAGCACCGCGGACAGTGCCTTCGCCCCCGCCTGGCGGC
GCGCGCCACCGCCGCCTCAGCACTGAAGGCGCGCTGACGTCACTCGCCGGTCCCCCGCAAACTCCCCTTC
CCGGCCACCTTGGTCGCGTCCGCGCCGCCGCCGGCCCAGCCGGACCGCACCACGCGAGGCGCGAGATAGG
GGGGCACGGGCGCGACCATCTGCGCTGCGGCGCCGGCGACTCAGCGCTGCCTCAGTCTGCGGTGGGCAGC
GGAGGAGTCGTGTCGTGCCTGAGAGCGCAGACCGGTACCACCATGGAAGGTTTTGACGGGTCAGACTTTA
GCCCTCCTGCCGATCTCGTGGGTGTGGACGGTGCTGTGATGCGGAACGTGGTGGACGTGACAATCAACGG
CGACGTGACTGCACCACCTAAGGCAGCTCCTAGAAAATCTGAGAGTGTGAAGAAAGTCCACTGGAACGAC
GTGGATCAGGGACCAAGCGAGAAGCCCGAAACAAGACAGGAGAAGAGCAGGATCACCAGCGAGGGCGAGT
ACATCCCCCTGGACCAGATCGACATCAACGTGGACGACGGGAGGATGGAAATTCCTACCACAGGAGTGGG
TAGAGTCCAGTTTAGGGTGAGAGCTGTCATCGACCATCTGGGAATGCGGGTGTTCGGCGTCTTTCTCATC
TTCCTGGACATCATTCTGATGATCATTGATCTGAGTCTCCCTGGGAAGTCAGAGAGCTCCCAGAGCTTCT
ACGACGGCATGGCACTGGCCCTCAGCTGCTACTTCATGCTGGATCTCGGCCTGAGGATCTTCGCATACGG
ACCCAAGAACTTCTTTACCAATCCTTGGGAGGTGGCCGACGGACTGATCATTGTGGTCACTTTTGTGGTC
ACCATTTTCTACACAGTGCTGGACGAGTACGTGCAGGAGACAGGAGCAGACGGACTCGGACAGCTGGTGG
TCCTCGCTCGACTGCTCCGAGTGGTCCGACTGGCAAGGATCTTTTACTCCCACCAGCAGGGGAATTCAAT
GTCTAAAGGGGAGGAACTGTTCACTGGTGTGGTCCCCATTCTGGTGGAGCTCGACGGCGACGTGAACGGC
CATAAGTTTTCAGTGAGCGGGGAGGGTGAAGGCGACGCTACTTACGGAAAGCTCACCCTGAAATTCATCT
GCACTACCGGGAAGCTGCCAGTGCCTTGGCCTACCCTGGTCACAACTCTCACATACGGCGTGCAGTGTTT
CAGTCGCTATCCTGACCATATGAAGCGACACGATTTCTTTAAATCTGCTATGCCAGAGGGCTACGTGCAG
GAACGGACCATCTTCTTTAAGGACGACGGCAATTATAAAACTCGCGCAGAGGTGAAGTTTGAAGGCGACA
CCCTGGTCAACCGAATCGAGCTCAAGGGAATTGACTTCAAAGAAGACGGAAATATCCTGGGGCACAAGCT
CGAGTACAACTATAACGACCATCAGGTGTACATCATGGCCGATAAGCAGAAAAACGGCATTAAGGCTAAC
TTCAAGATCCGCCACAACATTGAAGACGGCGGAGTGCAGCTGGCCGATCATTACCAGCAGAACACACCAA
TCGGAGACGGGCCTGTCCTGCTCCCAGATAATCACTATCTGTTCACCACATCCACTCTGTCTAAGGACCC
CAACGAGAAAAGAGATCATATGGTGCTGCTGGAGTTTGTCACTGCCGACGGGATTACCCACGGAATGGAC
GAGCTGTATAAGTTCTGCTACGAGAACGAGGTGGCATGCGGAAGCGGAGAAGGACGGGGTAGTCTGCTGA
CATGCGGCGACGTAGAAGAGAATCCTGGTCCCGCCCCGGGGTCGACCATGGTGCCCAAGAAGAAGAGGAA
AGTCGTGAGCAAGGGCGAGGAGGACAACATGGCCATCATCAAGGAGTTCATGCGCTTCAAGGTGCACATG
GAGGGCTCCGTGAACGGCCACGAGTTCGAGATCGAGGGCGAGGGCGAGGGCCGCCCCTACGAGGGCACCC
AGACCGCCAAGCTGAAGGTGACCAAGGGCGGCCCCCTGCCCTTCGCCTGGGACATCCTGTCCCCTCAGTT
CATGTACGGCTCCAAGGCCTACGTGAAGCACCCCGCCGACATCCCCGACTACTTGAAGCTGTCCTTCCCC
GAGGGCTTCAAGTGGGAGCGCGTGATGAACTTCGAGGACGGCGGCGTGGTGACCGTGACCCAGGACTCCT
CCCTGCAGGACGGCGAGTTCATCTACAAGGTGAAGCTGCGCGGCACCAACTTCCCCTCCGACGGCCCCGT
AATGCAGAAGAAGACCATGGGCTGGGAGGCCTCCTCCGAGCGGATGTACCCCGAGGACGGCGCCCTGAAG
GGCGAGATCAAGCAGAGGCTGAAGCTGAAGGACGGCGGCCACTACGACGCCGAGGTCAAGACCACCTACA
AGGCCAAGAAGCCCGTGCAGCTGCCCGGCGCCTACAACGTCAACATCAAGCTGGACATCACCTCCCACAA
CGAGGACTACACCATCGTGGAACAGTACGAGCGCGCCGAGGGCCGCCACTCCACCGGCGGCATGGACGAG
CTGTACAAGTAAGCTAGCGGCCGCACTCCTCAGGTGCAGGCTGCCTATCAGAAGGTGGTGGCTGGTGTGG
CCAATGCCCTGGCTCACAAATACCACTGAGATCTTTTTCCCTCTGCCAAAAATTATGGGGACATCATGAA
GCCCCTTGAGCATCTGACTTCTGGCTAATAAAGGAAATTTATTTTCATTGCAATAGTGTGTTGGAATTTT
TTGTGTCTCTCACTCGGAAGGACATATGGGAGGGCAAATCATTTAAAACATCAGAATGAGTATTTGGTTT
AGAGTTTGGCAACATATGCCCATATGCTGGCTGCCATGAACAAAGGTTGGCTATAAAGAGGTCATCAGTA
TATGAAACAGCCCCCTGCTGTCCATTCCTTATTCCATAGAAAAGCCTTGACTTGAGGTTAGATTTTTTTT
ATATTTTGTTTTGTGTTATTTTTTTCTTTAACATCCCTAAAATTTTCCTTACATGTTTTACTAGCCAGAT
TTTTCCTCCTCTCCTGACTACTCCC
